>Addgene plasmid #17364 | pNCS-Flag | addgene partial sequence | sequence record 23307 | Amp-R 5'-ATAATACCGCGCCACATAGC-3'
GGGCGAAACTCTCAAGGATCTTACCGCTGTTGAGATCCAGTTCGATGTAACCCACTCGTGCACCCAACTG
ATCTTCAGCATCTTTTACTTTCACCAGCGTTTCTGGGTGAGCAAAAACAGGAAGGCAAAATGCCGCAAAA
AAGGGAATAAGGGCGACACGGAAATGTTGAATACTCATACTCTTCCTTTTTCAATATTATTGAAGCATTT
ATCAGGGTTATTGTCTCATGAGCGGATACATATTTGAATGTATTTAGAAAAATAAACAAATAGGGGTTCC
GCGCACATTTCCCCGAAAAGTGCCACCTGACGTCTAAGAAACCATTATTATCATGACATTAACCTATAAA
AATAGGCGTATCACGAGGCCCTTTCGTCTTCAAGAATTACAATCTGCTCTGATGCCGCATAGTTAAGCCA
GTATACACTCCGCTATCGCTACGTGACTGGGTCATGGCTGCGCCCCGACACCCGCCAACACCCGCTGACG
CGCCCTGACGGGCTTGTCTGCTCCCGGCATCCGCTTACAGACAAGCTGTGACCGTCTCCGGGAGCTGCAT
GTGTCAGAGGTTTTCACCGTCATCACCGAAACGCGCGAGGCAGCTGTGGAATGTGTGTCAGTTAGGGTGT
GGAAAGTCCCCAGGCTCCCCAGCAGGCAGAAGTATGGAAAGCATGCATCTCAATTAGTCAGCAA
