[The description below was written by a language model from this plasmid's Addgene catalogue record.]
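Description:
pNCS-Flag is a proviral clone of Moloney murine leukemia virus (MMLV) carried on a small bacterial backbone derived from pBR322 that has been modified to include an SV40 origin of replication. The backbone is listed at roughly 2 kb and the proviral insert at roughly 8 kb. The plasmid is propagated in E. coli under ampicillin selection. The SV40 origin would allow episomal amplification after transfection into mammalian cells that supply SV40 large T antigen, which generally boosts viral gene expression from such clones. No feature table is provided, so the exact arrangement of LTRs and viral genes is not documented. Expression of a proviral clone is normally driven by the viral LTR, but the record does not state the promoter explicitly.

The construct is a derivative of the parental proviral plasmid pNCS, made by overlap extension PCR using outside primers located in the MA and CA regions of gag. The mutagenic primer is designated P12/Flag, indicating that a Flag epitope coding sequence was introduced into the p12 region of Gag, which lies between MA and CA. The precise insertion position within p12 is not given. The result is a viral genome that encodes an epitope-tagged p12 protein within the context of the rest of the provirus.

The associated study examined features of p12, including phosphorylated serines and an arginine-rich domain, that are needed for early events of infection. The tagged provirus is therefore suited to producing virus by transfection and to detecting or immunoprecipitating p12 with anti-Flag antibodies during such studies.
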