Addgene plasmid #17364: pNCS-Flag
Depositing lab: Stephen Goff. Depositing organization: Columbia University. Publication: Phosphorylated serine residues and an arginine-rich domain of the moloney murine leukemia virus p12 protein are required for early events of viral infection. Yueh A, Goff SP. J Virol. 2003 Feb . 77(3):1820-9. 10.1128/JVI.77.3.1820-1829.2003 PubMed 12525616.
Backbone
  Vector backbone: pBR322 modified to include SV40 origin
  Backbone size w/o insert (bp): 2000
Growth in bacteria
  Bacterial resistance: Ampicillin, 100 μg/mL
  Growth temperature: 37°C
  Growth strain: DH5alpha
  Copy number: Unknown
Gene/Insert
  Gene/Insert name: MMLV proviral DNA
  Species: Moloney murine leukemia virus
  Insert size (bp): 8000
  Tag / fusion protein: Flag
  Cloning method: Restriction Enzyme
  Sequencing primers: 5′ n/a
Terms and licenses: Academic/Nonprofit Terms; Industry Terms: Not Available to Industry
Depositor comments: Plasmids were constructed by introducing point mutations into plasmid vector pNCS. Point mutations were created by overlap extension PCR with pNCS template DNA by using outside primers (forward primer in MA region, 5′-CTGGGTCAAGCCCTTTGTACACCCTAAGCC-3′; reverse primer in CA, 5′-GTCTGGGCGCTCGAGGGGAAAAGCG-3′). The sense strand primer utilized for creating mutations was as follows, and the antisense primer was its complement: P12/Flag, 5′-TACAAAGACGATGACGACAAGCCTGCGGGAGAGGCACCG-3'
How to cite: pNCS-Flag was a gift from Stephen Goff (Addgene plasmid # 17364 ; http://n2t.net/addgene:17364 ; RRID:Addgene_17364)
